>Addgene plasmid #220966 | pLenti6.3-SaCas9-BlastR | addgene full sequence | sequence record 441016 | Addgene NGS Result
AATGTAGTCTTATGCAATACTCTTGTAGTCTTGCAACATGGTAACGATGAGTTAGCAACATGCCTTACAA
GGAGAGAAAAAGCACCGTGCATGCCGATTGGTGGAAGTAAGGTGGTACGATCGTGCCTTATTAGGAAGGC
AACAGACGGGTCTGACATGGATTGGACGAACCACTGAATTGCCGCATTGCAGAGATATTGTATTTAAGTG
CCTAGCTCGATACATAAACGGGTCTCTCTGGTTAGACCAGATCTGAGCCTGGGAGCTCTCTGGCTAACTA
GGGAACCCACTGCTTAAGCCTCAATAAAGCTTGCCTTGAGTGCTTCAAGTAGTGTGTGCCCGTCTGTTGT
GTGACTCTGGTAACTAGAGATCCCTCAGACCCTTTTAGTCAGTGTGGAAAATCTCTAGCAGTGGCGCCCG
AACAGGGACTTGAAAGCGAAAGGGAAACCAGAGGAGCTCTCTCGACGCAGGACTCGGCTTGCTGAAGCGC
GCACGGCAAGAGGCGAGGGGCGGCGACTGGTGAGTACGCCAAAAATTTTGACTAGCGGAGGCTAGAAGGA
GAGAGATGGGTGCGAGAGCGTCAGTATTAAGCGGGGGAGAATTAGATCGCGATGGGAAAAAATTCGGTTA
AGGCCAGGGGGAAAGAAAAAATATAAATTAAAACATATAGTATGGGCAAGCAGGGAGCTAGAACGATTCG
CAGTTAATCCTGGCCTGTTAGAAACATCAGAAGGCTGTAGACAAATACTGGGACAGCTACAACCATCCCT
TCAGACAGGATCAGAAGAACTTAGATCATTATATAATACAGTAGCAACCCTCTATTGTGTGCATCAAAGG
ATAGAGATAAAAGACACCAAGGAAGCTTTAGACAAGATAGAGGAAGAGCAAAACAAAAGTAAGACCACCG
CACAGCAAGCGGCCGGCCGCTGATCTTCAGACCTGGAGGAGGAGATATGAGGGACAATTGGAGAAGTGAA
TTATATAAATATAAAGTAGTAAAAATTGAACCATTAGGAGTAGCACCCACCAAGGCAAAGAGAAGAGTGG
TGCAGAGAGAAAAAAGAGCAGTGGGAATAGGAGCTTTGTTCCTTGGGTTCTTGGGAGCAGCAGGAAGCAC
TATGGGCGCAGCGTCAATGACGCTGACGGTACAGGCCAGACAATTATTGTCTGGTATAGTGCAGCAGCAG
AACAATTTGCTGAGGGCTATTGAGGCGCAACAGCATCTGTTGCAACTCACAGTCTGGGGCATCAAGCAGC
TCCAGGCAAGAATCCTGGCTGTGGAAAGATACCTAAAGGATCAACAGCTCCTGGGGATTTGGGGTTGCTC
TGGAAAACTCATTTGCACCACTGCTGTGCCTTGGAATGCTAGTTGGAGTAATAAATCTCTGGAACAGATT
TGGAATCACACGACCTGGATGGAGTGGGACAGAGAAATTAACAATTACACAAGCTTAATACACTCCTTAA
TTGAAGAATCGCAAAACCAGCAAGAAAAGAATGAACAAGAATTATTGGAATTAGATAAATGGGCAAGTTT
GTGGAATTGGTTTAACATAACAAATTGGCTGTGGTATATAAAATTATTCATAATGATAGTAGGAGGCTTG
GTAGGTTTAAGAATAGTTTTTGCTGTACTTTCTATAGTGAATAGAGTTAGGCAGGGATATTCACCATTAT
CGTTTCAGACCCACCTCCCAACCCCGAGGGGACCCGACAGGCCCGAAGGAATAGAAGAAGAAGGTGGAGA
GAGAGACAGAGACAGATCCATTCGATTAGTGAACGGATCTCGACGGTATCGATAAGCTTGGGAGTTCCGC
GTTACATAACTTACGGTAAATGGCCCGCCTGGCTGACCGCCCAACGACCCCCGCCCATTGACGTCAATAA
TGACGTATGTTCCCATAGTAACGCCAATAGGGACTTTCCATTGACGTCAATGGGTGGAGTATTTACGGTA
AACTGCCCACTTGGCAGTACATCAAGTGTATCATATGCCAAGTACGCCCCCTATTGACGTCAATGACGGT
AAATGGCCCGCCTGGCATTATGCCCAGTACATGACCTTATGGGACTTTCCTACTTGGCAGTACATCTACG
TATTAGTCATCGCTATTACCATGGTGATGCGGTTTTGGCAGTACATCAATGGGCGTGGATAGCGGTTTGA
CTCACGGGGATTTCCAAGTCTCCACCCCATTGACGTCAATGGGAGTTTGTTTTGGCACCAAAATCAACGG
GACTTTCCAAAATGTCGTAACAACTCCGCCCCATTGACGCAAATGGGCGGTAGGCGTGTACGGTGGGAGG
TCTATATAAGCAGAGCTCGTTTAGTGAACCGTCAGATCGCCTGGAGACGCCATCCACGCTGTTTTGACCT
CCATAGAAGACACCGACTTAATACGACTCACTATAGGGAGAGCCGCCACCATGGCACCGAAGAAGAAGCG
TAAAGTCGGAATCCACGGAGTTCCTGCGGCAGGGAAACGGAACTACATCCTGGGGCTTGACATTGGGATA
ACCAGCGTTGGCTACGGAATTATTGATTATGAGACACGCGATGTGATTGACGCCGGGGTTAGGCTGTTCA
AAGAGGCCAACGTTGAAAACAACGAGGGAAGACGGAGTAAGCGCGGAGCAAGAAGACTCAAGCGCAGACG
GAGACATCGGATTCAGAGGGTGAAAAAGCTGCTCTTCGATTACAATCTCCTGACCGATCATAGTGAGCTG
AGCGGAATCAACCCCTACGAGGCGCGAGTGAAAGGGCTTTCCCAGAAGCTGTCCGAAGAGGAGTTCTCCG
CCGCGTTGCTGCACCTGGCCAAACGGAGGGGGGTTCACAATGTAAACGAAGTGGAGGAGGACACGGGCAA
TGAACTTAGTACGAAAGAACAGATCAGTAGGAACTCTAAGGCTCTCGAAGAGAAATACGTCGCTGAGTTG
CAGCTTGAGAGACTGAAAAAAGACGGCGAAGTACGCGGATCTATTAATAGGTTCAAGACTTCAGATTACG
TAAAGGAAGCCAAGCAGCTCCTGAAAGTACAGAAAGCGTACCATCAGCTCGATCAGAGCTTCATCGATAC
CTACATAGATTTGCTGGAGACACGGAGGACATACTACGAGGGCCCAGGGGAAGGATCTCCTTTTGGGTGG
AAGGACATCAAGGAATGGTACGAGATGCTTATGGGACATTGTACATATTTTCCGGAGGAGCTCAGGAGCG
TCAAGTACGCCTACAATGCCGACCTGTACAATGCCCTCAATGACCTCAATAACCTCGTGATTACCAGGGA
CGAGAACGAGAAGCTGGAGTACTATGAAAAGTTCCAGATTATCGAGAATGTGTTTAAGCAGAAGAAGAAG
CCGACACTTAAGCAGATTGCAAAGGAAATCCTCGTGAATGAGGAAGATATCAAGGGATACAGAGTGACAA
GTACAGGCAAGCCCGAGTTCACAAATCTGAAGGTGTACCACGATATTAAGGACATAACCGCACGAAAGGA
GATAATCGAAAACGCTGAGCTCCTCGATCAGATCGCAAAAATTCTTACCATCTACCAGTCTAGTGAGGAC
ATTCAGGAGGAACTGACTAATCTGAACAGTGAGCTCACCCAAGAGGAAATTGAGCAGATTTCAAACCTGA
AAGGCTACACCGGGACGCACAATCTGAGCCTCAAAGCAATCAACCTCATTCTGGATGAACTTTGGCACAC
AAATGACAACCAAATTGCCATATTCAACCGCCTGAAACTGGTGCCAAAAAAAGTGGATCTGTCACAGCAA
AAGGAAATCCCTACAACCTTGGTTGACGATTTTATTCTGTCCCCCGTTGTCAAGCGGAGCTTCATCCAGT
CAATCAAGGTGATCAATGCCATCATTAAAAAATACGGATTGCCAAACGATATAATTATCGAGCTTGCACG
AGAGAAGAACTCAAAGGACGCCCAGAAGATGATTAACGAAATGCAGAAGCGCAACCGCCAGACAAACGAA
CGCATAGAGGAAATTATAAGAACAACCGGCAAAGAGAATGCCAAGTATCTGATCGAGAAAATCAAGCTGC
ACGACATGCAAGAAGGCAAGTGCCTGTACTCTCTGGAAGCTATCCCACTCGAAGATCTGCTGAATAATCC
ATTCAATTACGAGGTGGACCACATCATCCCTAGATCCGTAAGCTTTGACAATTCCTTCAATAACAAAGTT
CTGGTTAAACAGGAGGAAAATTCTAAAAAAGGGAACCGGACCCCGTTCCAGTACCTGAGCTCCAGTGACA
GCAAGATTAGCTACGAGACTTTTAAGAAACATATTCTGAATCTGGCCAAAGGCAAAGGCAGGATCAGCAA
GACCAAGAAGGAGTACCTCCTCGAAGAACGCGACATTAACAGATTTAGTGTGCAGAAAGATTTCATCAAC
CGAAACCTTGTCGATACTCGGTACGCCACGAGAGGCCTGATGAATCTCCTCAGGAGCTACTTCCGCGTCA
ATAATCTGGACGTTAAAGTCAAGAGCATAAATGGGGGATTCACCAGCTTTCTGAGGAGAAAGTGGAAGTT
TAAGAAGGAACGAAACAAAGGATACAAGCACCATGCTGAGGATGCTTTGATCATCGCTAACGCGGACTTT
ATCTTTAAGGAATGGAAAAAGCTGGATAAGGCAAAGAAAGTGATGGAAAACCAGATGTTCGAGGAGAAGC
AGGCAGAGTCAATGCCTGAGATCGAGACAGAGCAGGAATACAAGGAAATTTTCATCACCCCTCATCAGAT
TAAACACATAAAGGACTTCAAAGACTATAAATACTCTCATAGGGTGGACAAAAAACCCAATCGCGAGCTC
ATTAATGACACCCTGTACTCAACACGGAAGGATGATAAAGGTAATACCTTGATTGTGAATAATCTTAATG
GATTGTATGACAAAGATAACGACAAGCTCAAGAAGCTGATCAACAAGTCTCCAGAGAAGCTCCTTATGTA
TCACCACGACCCACAGACTTATCAGAAATTGAAACTGATCATGGAGCAATACGGGGATGAGAAGAACCCA
CTCTACAAATATTATGAGGAAACAGGTAATTACCTGACCAAGTACTCCAAGAAGGATAACGGACCAGTGA
TCAAAAAGATAAAGTACTATGGCAACAAACTTAATGCGCATTTGGACATAACTGACGATTACCCCAATTC
TCGAAACAAGGTTGTGAAGCTCTCCCTGAAGCCTTATAGATTTGACGTGTACCTGGATAATGGGGTTTAT
AAATTCGTCACCGTGAAAAATCTGGACGTGATCAAAAAGGAGAACTATTATGAAGTAAACTCAAAGTGCT
ATGAGGAGGCGAAGAAGCTGAAGAAGATCTCCAATCAGGCCGAGTTCATCGCTTCCTTCTATAATAACGA
TCTCATCAAGATCAATGGAGAGCTTTATCGCGTCATTGGTGTGAACAATGACTTGCTGAACAGGATCGAA
GTCAATATGATAGACATTACCTACCGGGAGTATCTCGAAAACATGAATGATAAACGGCCGCCTCGCATCA
TCAAGACAATCGCATCTAAAACTCAGTCAATAAAAAAGTACTCTACCGATATCCTGGGGAATCTCTATGA
AGTGAAGTCAAAGAAGCACCCACAAATCATTAAAAAAGGTGGATCCCCCAAGAAGAAGAGGAAAGTCTCG
AGCGATTACAAAGACGATGACGATAAGGGCAGCGGCGCAACAAACTTCTCTCTGCTGAAACAAGCCGGAG
ATGTCGAAGAGAATCCTGGACCGATGGCCAAGCCTTTGTCTCAAGAAGAATCCACCCTCATTGAAAGAGC
AACGGCTACAATCAACAGCATCCCCATCTCTGAAGACTACAGCGTCGCCAGCGCAGCTCTCTCTAGCGAC
GGCCGCATCTTCACTGGTGTCAATGTATATCATTTTACTGGGGGACCTTGTGCAGAACTCGTGGTGCTGG
GCACTGCTGCTGCTGCGGCAGCTGGCAACCTGACTTGTATCGTCGCGATCGGAAATGAGAACAGGGGCAT
CTTGAGCCCCTGCGGACGGTGCCGACAGGTGCTTCTCGATCTGCATCCTGGGATCAAAGCCATAGTGAAG
GACAGTGATGGACAGCCGACGGCAGTTGGGATTCGTGAATTGCTGCCCTCTGGTTATGTGTGGGAGGGCT
AAGAATTCGATATCAAGCTTATCGGTAATCAACCTCTGGATTACAAAATTTGTGAAAGATTGACTGGTAT
TCTTAACTATGTTGCTCCTTTTACGCTATGTGGATACGCTGCTTTAATGCCTTTGTATCATGCTATTGCT
TCCCGTATGGCTTTCATTTTCTCCTCCTTGTATAAATCCTGGTTGCTGTCTCTTTATGAGGAGTTGTGGC
CCGTTGTCAGGCAACGTGGCGTGGTGTGCACTGTGTTTGCTGACGCAACCCCCACTGGTTGGGGCATTGC
CACCACCTGTCAGCTCCTTTCCGGGACTTTCGCTTTCCCCCTCCCTATTGCCACGGCGGAACTCATCGCC
GCCTGCCTTGCCCGCTGCTGGACAGGGGCTCGGCTGTTGGGCACTGACAATTCCGTGGTGTTGTCGGGGA
AATCATCGTCCTTTCCTTGGCTGCTCGCCTGTGTTGCCACCTGGATTCTGCGCGGGACGTCCTTCTGCTA
CGTCCCTTCGGCCCTCAATCCAGCGGACCTTCCTTCCCGCGGCCTGCTGCCGGCTCTGCGGCCTCTTCCG
CGTCTTCGCCTTCGCCCTCAGACGAGTCGGATCTCCCTTTGGGCCGCCTCCCCGCATCGCTTTAAGACCA
ATGACTTACAAGGCAGCTGTAGATCTTAGCCACTTTTTAAAAGAAAAGGGGGGACTGGAAGGGCTAATTC
ACTCCCAACGAAGACAAGATCTGCTTTTTGCTTGTACTGGGTCTCTCTGGTTAGACCAGATCTGAGCCTG
GGAGCTCTCTGGCTAACTAGGGAACCCACTGCTTAAGCCTCAATAAAGCTTGCCTTGAGTGCTTCAAGTA
GTGTGTGCCCGTCTGTTGTGTGACTCTGGTAACTAGAGATCCCTCAGACCCTTTTAGTCAGTGTGGAAAA
TCTCTAGCAGTAGTAGTTCATGTCATCTTATTATTCAGTATTTATAACTTGCAAAGAAATGAATATCAGA
GAGTGAGAGGAACTTGTTTATTGCAGCTTATAATGGTTACAAATAAAGCAATAGCATCACAAATTTCACA
AATAAAGCATTTTTTTCACTGCATTCTAGTTGTGGTTTGTCCAAACTCATCAATGTATCTTATCATGTCT
GGCTCTAGCTATCCCGCCCCTAACTCCGCCCATCCCGCCCCTAACTCCGCCCAGTTCCGCCCATTCTCCG
CCCCATGGCTGACTAATTTTTTTTATTTATGCAGAGGCCGAGGCCGCCTCGGCCTCTGAGCTATTCCAGA
AGTAGTGAGGAGGCTTTTTTGGAGGCCTAGGGACGTACCCAATTCGCCCTATAGTGAGTCGTATTACGCG
CGCTCACTGGCCGTCGTTTTACAACGTCGTGACTGGGAAAACCCTGGCGTTACCCAACTTAATCGCCTTG
CAGCACATCCCCCTTTCGCCAGCTGGCGTAATAGCGAAGAGGCCCGCACCGATCGCCCTTCCCAACAGTT
GCGCAGCCTGAATGGCGAATGGG
[124 nt withheld, positions 7654-7777]
C
[91 nt withheld, positions 7779-7869]
A
[49 nt withheld, positions 7871-7919]
CCTTTGACGTTGGAGTCCACGTTCTTT
[37 nt withheld, positions 7947-7983]
ACCCTATCTCGGTCTATTCTTTTGATTTATAAGGGATTTTGCCGATTTCGGCCTATTGGTTAAAAAATGA
GCTGATTTAACAAAAATTTAACGCGAATTTTAACAAAATATTAACGCTTACAATTTAGGTGGCACTTTTC
GGGGAAATGTGCGCGGAACCCCTATTTGTTTATTTTTCTAAATACATTCAAATATGTATCCGCTCATGAG
ACAATAACCCTGATAAATGCTTCAATAATATTGAAAAAGGAAGAGTATGAGTATTCAACATTTCCGTGTC
GCCCTTATTCCCTTTTTTGCGGCATTTTGCCTTCCTGTTTTTGCTCACCCAGAAACGCTGGTGAAAGTAA
AAGATGCTGAAGATCAGTTGGGTGCACGAGTGGGTTACATCGAACTGGATCTCAACAGCGGTAAGATCCT
TGAGAGTTTTCGCCCCGAAGAACGTTTTCCAATGATGAGCACTTTTAAAGTTCTGCTATGTGGCGCGGTA
TTATCCCGTATTGACGCCGGGCAAGAGCAACTCGGTCGCCGCATACACTATTCTCAGAATGACTTGGTTG
AGTACTCACCAGTCACAGAAAAGCATCTTACGGATGGCATGACAGTAAGAGAATTATGCAGTGCTGCCAT
AACCATGAGTGATAACACTGCGGCCAACTTACTTCTGACAACGATCGGAGGACCGAAGGAGCTAACCGCT
TTTTTGCACAACATGGGGGATCATGTAACTCGCCTTGATCGTTGGGAACCGGAGCTGAATGAAGCCATAC
CAAACGACGAGCGTGACACCACGATGCCTGTAGCAATGGCAACAACGTTGCGCAAACTATTAACTGGCGA
ACTACTTACTCTAGCTTCCCGGCAACAATTAATAGACTGGATGGAGGCGGATAAAGTTGCAGGACCACTT
CTGCGCTCGGCCCTTCCGGCTGGCTGGTTTATTGCTGATAAATCTGGAGCCGGTGAGCGTGGGTCTCGCG
GTATCATTGCAGCACTGGGGCCAGATGGTAAGCCCTCCCGTATCGTAGTTATCTACACGACGGGGAGTCA
GGCAACTATGGATGAACGAAATAGACAGATCGCTGAGATAGGTGCCTCACTGATTAAGCATTGGTAACTG
TCAGACCAAGTTTACTCATATATACTTTAGATTGATTTAAAACTTCATTTTTAATTTAAAAGGATCTAGG
TGAAGATCCTTTTTGATAATCTCATGACCAAAATCCCTTAACGTGAGTTTTCGTTCCACTGAGCGTCAGA
CCCCGTAGAAAAGATCAAAGGATCTTCTTGAGATCCTTTTTTTCTGCGCGTAATCTGCTGCTTGCAAACA
AAAAAACCACCGCTACCAGCGGTGGTTTGTTTGCCGGATCAAGAGCTACCAACTCTTTTTCCGAAGGTAA
CTGGCTTCAGCAGAGCGCAGATACCAAATACTGTTCTTCTAGTGTAGCCGTAGTTAGGCCACCACTTCAA
GAACTCTGTAGCACCGCCTACATACCTCGCTCTGCTAATCCTGTTACCAGTGGCTGCTGCCAGTGGCGAT
AAGTCGTGTCTTACCGGGTTGGACTCAAGACGATAGTTACCGGATAAGGCGCAGCGGTCGGGCTGAACGG
GGGGTTCGTGCACACAGCCCAGCTTGGAGCGAACGACCTACACCGAACTGAGATACCTACAGCGTGAGCT
ATGAGAAAGCGCCACGCTTCCCGAAGGGAGAAAGGCGGACAGGTATCCGGTAAGCGGCAGGGTCGGAACA
GGAGAGCGCACGAGGGAGCTTCCAGGGGGAAACGCCTGGTATCTTTATAGTCCTGTCGGGTTTCGCCACC
TCTGACTTGAGCGTCGATTTTTGTGATGCTCGTCAGGGGGGCGGAGCCTATGGAAAAACGCCAGCAACGC
GGCCTTTTTACGGTTCCTGGCCTTTTGCTGGCCTTTTGCTCACATGTTCTTTCCTGCGTTATCCCCTGAT
TCTGTGGATAACCGTATTACCGCCTTTGAGTGAGCTGATACCGCTCGCCGCAGCCGAACGACCGAGCGCA
GCGAGTCAGTGAGCGAGGAAGCGGAAGAGCGCCCAATACGCAAACCGCCTCTCCCCGCGCGTTGGCCGAT
TCATTAATGCAGCTGGCACGACAGGTTTCCCGACTGGAAAGCGGGCAGTGAGCGCAACGCAATTAATGTG
AGTTAGCTCACTCATTAGGCACCCCAGGCTTTACACTTTATGCTTCCGGCTCGTATGTTGTGTGGAATTG
TGAGCGGATAACAATTTCACACAGGAAACAGCTATGACCATGATTACGCCAAGCGCGCAATTAACCCTCA
CTAAAGGGAACAAAAGCTGGAGCTGCAAGCTT
Features (pLannotate 1.2.2; 29 found; start..end, strand, type, name):
      3..229     +  promoter       RSV promoter: Rous sarcoma virus enhancer/promoter
    230..410     +  LTR            5' LTR (truncated): truncated 5' long terminal repeat (LTR) from HIV-1
    457..582     +  misc_feature   HIV-1 Ψ: packaging signal of human immunodeficiency virus type 1
    566..904     +  CDS            HIV-1 gag (fragment): gag protein from human immunodeficiency virus 1; gag
   1079..1312    +  misc_feature   RRE: The Rev response element (RRE) of HIV-1 allows for Rev-dependent mRNA export from the nucleus to the cytoplasm.
   1689..1789    +  CDS            Rev (fragment): human immunodeficiency virus 1 (HIV-1) Rev protein; rev; enhances nuclear export of unspliced and incompletely spliced viral mRNAs
   1790..1810    -  misc_feature   MCS (fragment): pBluescript multiple cloning site
   1820..2123    +  enhancer       CMV enhancer: human cytomegalovirus immediate early enhancer
   2124..2327    +  promoter       CMV promoter: human cytomegalovirus (CMV) immediate early promoter
   2399..2417    +  promoter       T7 promoter: promoter for bacteriophage T7 RNA polymerase
   2485..5640    +  CDS            cas9: CAS9_STAAU - Experimental evidence at protein level: Swiss-Prot protein existence level 1. CRISPR (clustered regularly interspaced short palindromic repeat) is an adaptive immune system that provides protection against mobile genetic elements (viruses, transposable elements and conjugative plasmids). CRISPR clusters contain spacers, sequences complementary to antecedent mobile elements, and target invading nucleic acids. CRISPR clusters are transcribed and processed into CRISPR RNA (crRNA). In type II CRISPR systems correct processing of pre-crRNA requires a trans- encoded small RNA (tracrRNA)
   5764..6162    +  CDS            BSD: blasticidin S deaminase; Aspergillus terreus BSD; confers resistance to blasticidin
   6163..6184    +  misc_feature   MCS (fragment): pBluescript multiple cloning site
   6187..6775    +  misc_feature   WPRE: woodchuck hepatitis virus posttranscriptional regulatory element
   6770..6844    +  CDS            nef (fragment): NEF_HV1Z2 - Experimental evidence at protein level: Swiss-Prot protein existence level 1. Extracellular Nef protein targets CD4(+) T-lymphocytes for apoptosis by interacting with CXCR4 surface receptors. From Human immunodeficiency virus type 1 group M subtype D (isolate Z2/CDC-Z34) (HIV-1).
   6846..7079    +  LTR            3' LTR (ΔU3): self-inactivating 3' long terminal repeat (LTR) from HIV-1
   7151..7272    +  polyA_signal   SV40 poly(A) signal: SV40 polyadenylation signal
   7312..7447    +  rep_origin     SV40 ori: SV40 origin of replication
   7468..7486    -  promoter       T7 promoter: promoter for bacteriophage T7 RNA polymerase
   7494..7649    +  CDS            lacZα (fragment): LacZα fragment of β-galactosidase; lacZ fragment
   7654..8082    +  rep_origin     f1 ori (sequence partly withheld): f1 bacteriophage origin of replication; arrow indicates direction of (+) strand synthesis
   8135..8239    +  promoter       AmpR promoter: bla
   8240..9100    +  CDS            AmpR: β-lactamase; bla; confers resistance to ampicillin, carbenicillin, and related antibiotics
   9271..9859    +  rep_origin     ori: high-copy-number ColE1/pMB1/pBR322/pUC origin of replication
  10042..10134   +  CDS            lacI (fragment): lac repressor; lacI; The lac repressor binds to the lac operator to inhibit transcription in E. coli. This inhibition can be relieved by adding lactose or isopropyl-β-D-thiogalactopyranoside (IPTG).
  10147..10168   +  protein_bind   CAP binding site: CAP binding activates transcription in the presence of cAMP. E. coli catabolite activator protein
  10183..10213   +  promoter       lac promoter: promoter for the E. coli lac operon
  10221..10237   +  protein_bind   lac operator: The lac repressor binds to the lac operator to inhibit transcription in E. coli. This inhibition can be relieved by adding lactose or isopropyl-β-D-thiogalactopyranoside (IPTG). lac repressor encoded by lacI
  10282..10300   +  promoter       T3 promoter: promoter for bacteriophage T3 RNA polymerase
