[The description below was written by a language model from this plasmid's Addgene catalogue record and pLannotate feature annotations shown in this document.]
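Description:
pLenti6.3-SaCas9-BlastR is a third-generation-style, self-inactivating HIV-1 lentiviral transfer plasmid of about 10.3 kb, built on the Invitrogen pLenti6 backbone, for delivering a human codon-optimized Staphylococcus aureus Cas9 (SaCas9) into mammalian cells. In bacteria it is maintained through a high-copy ColE1/pUC-type origin and selected with ampicillin via the β-lactamase gene. An f1 origin, an SV40 origin, and leftover lac/pBluescript-derived fragments (lacZα, lacI, lac promoter/operator, T3 and T7 promoters) are also annotated in the backbone.

The viral genome is transcribed from a chimeric RSV promoter fused to a truncated 5' LTR, which makes genomic RNA production Tat-independent. It carries the Ψ packaging signal with a partial gag sequence and the Rev response element for Rev-dependent nuclear export. It ends in a ΔU3 3' LTR that inactivates LTR promoter activity after integration, followed by an SV40 polyadenylation signal. No cPPT element is annotated.

Inside the LTRs, the CMV immediate-early enhancer and promoter drive the SaCas9 coding sequence. A blasticidin S deaminase (BSD) gene lies a short distance downstream in the same orientation, with no separate promoter annotated between the two. This suggests co-expression from the CMV transcript, but the record does not identify the linking element (for example a 2A peptide or IRES), nor any nuclear localization signals or tags. A WPRE follows to enhance transcript stability and expression. No guide RNA cassette is annotated, so the sgRNA must be supplied separately.

The plasmid is suited to generating blasticidin-selected cell populations stably expressing SaCas9, and it was deposited with a study comparing the activities and specificities of small Cas9 orthologs.
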