Addgene plasmid #220966: pLenti6.3-SaCas9-BlastR
Purpose: Expresses human codon-optimized SaCas9
Depositing lab: Hyongbum Kim. Depositing organization: Yonsei University Health System. Publication: Massively parallel evaluation and computational prediction of the activities and specificities of 17 small Cas9s. Seo SY, Min S, Lee S, Seo JH, Park J, Kim HK, Song M, Baek D, Cho SR, Kim HH. Nat Methods. 2023 Jul;20(7):999-1009. doi: 10.1038/s41592-023-01875-2. Epub 2023 May 15. PubMed 37188955.
Backbone
  Vector backbone: pLenti6
  Backbone manufacturer: Invitrogen
  Vector type: Mammalian Expression, Lentiviral, CRISPR
  Selectable markers: Blasticidin
Growth in bacteria
  Bacterial resistance: Ampicillin, 100 μg/mL
  Growth temperature: 37°C
  Growth strain: NEB Stable
  Copy number: Unknown
Gene/Insert
  Gene/Insert name: SaCas9
Terms and licenses: Academic/Nonprofit Terms; Industry Terms: Not Available to Industry
How to cite: pLenti6.3-SaCas9-BlastR was a gift from Hyongbum Kim (Addgene plasmid # 220966 ; http://n2t.net/addgene:220966 ; RRID:Addgene_220966)
